Addgene plasmid #179950: YFVdelNS1-mVenus
Depositing lab: Wei Xu. Publication: Anterograde transneuronal tracing and genetic control with engineered yellow fever vaccine YFV-17D. Li E, Guo J, Oh SJ, Luo Y, Oliveros HC, Du W, Arano R, Kim Y, Chen YT, Eitson J, Lin DT, Li Y, Roberts T, Schoggins JW, Xu W. Nat Methods. 2021 Nov 25. pii: 10.1038/s41592-021-01319-9. doi: 10.1038/s41592-021-01319-9. PubMed 34824475.
Backbone
  Vector backbone: pCCI
  Backbone size w/o insert (bp): 8888
  Vector type: transneuronal tracing
Growth in bacteria
  Bacterial resistance: Chloramphenicol, 25 μg/mL
  Growth temperature: 37°C
  Growth strain: TransforMax EPI300
  Copy number: Low Copy
Gene/Insert
  Gene/Insert name: YFV-17D lacking Nonstructural protein 1 (NS1) but with mVenus
  Species: Yellow fever virus
  Insert size (bp): 11524
  Promoter: SP6
  Cloning method: Gibson Cloning
Resource information
  A portion of this plasmid was derived from a plasmid made by: This plasmid was constructed in collaboration with Dr. John W Schoggins.
Terms and licenses: Academic/Nonprofit Terms; Industry Terms: Not Available to Industry
Depositor comments: Growth conditions and plasmid amplification see attached protocol
How to cite: YFVdelNS1-mVenus was a gift from Wei Xu (Addgene plasmid # 179950 ; http://n2t.net/addgene:179950 ; RRID:Addgene_179950)
