[The description below was written by a language model from this plasmid's Addgene catalogue record and pLannotate feature annotations shown in this document.]
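Description:
YFVdelNS1-mVenus is a full-length infectious-clone-type plasmid carrying a modified cDNA of the yellow fever vaccine strain YFV-17D in the pCCI backbone, a low-copy, F-factor-based (BAC/fosmid-style) vector suited to stably holding large, potentially unstable viral genomes in E. coli. The backbone features include the F plasmid replication and partitioning functions (ori2/oriS, repE, incC, sopA, sopB, sopC), an additional oriV origin, a lambda cos site and a loxP site. Selection is by chloramphenicol through the cat gene and its promoter. The recommended host is the EPI300 strain. The other annotated pieces (lac, lacZα, KanR, AmpR promoter, T7 promoter and MCS fragments) appear to be backbone or cloning remnants rather than functional parts of the payload.

The roughly 11.5 kb insert sits downstream of an SP6 promoter, an arrangement that allows the viral genomic RNA to be produced by SP6 RNA polymerase transcription. Following the promoter, the annotation shows a Venus (mVenus) coding sequence, then a ubiquitin sequence immediately abutting the yellow fever polyprotein open reading frame, and finally the flavivirus 3' UTR cis-acting replication element. A ubiquitin placed this way would typically let the reporter be cleaved away from the viral polyprotein, though the record does not spell this out. According to the catalogue entry the genome lacks nonstructural protein 1 (NS1); the exact deletion boundaries are not resolved in the feature table, which annotates the polyprotein as one block. The construct is listed as a transneuronal tracing tool, associated with work on anterograde tracing and genetic control using engineered YFV-17D, with mVenus fluorescently marking infected cells. NS1 is generally needed for flavivirus RNA replication, so its removal presumably makes spread dependent on NS1 supplied separately.
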