Features (pLannotate 1.2.2; 31 found; start..end, strand, type, name):
    227..1198    -  CDS            sopB: partitioning protein for the bacterial F plasmid; sopB
   1198..2373    -  CDS            sopA: partitioning protein for the bacterial F plasmid; sopA
   2699..2949    -  misc_feature   incC: incC; incompatibility region of the bacterial F plasmid
   2952..3707    -  CDS            repE: replication initiation protein for the bacterial F plasmid; repE
   3798..4017    -  rep_origin     ori2: secondary origin of replication for the bacterial F plasmid; also known as oriS
   4093..4707    -  rep_origin     oriV: origin of replication for the bacterial F plasmid
   5105..5449    -  CDS            resD (fragment): REDF_ECOLI - Also known as D. Protein inferred from homology: Swiss-Prot protein existence level 3. Acts as a repressor of transcription and as a site-specific resolvase that cleaves at the RfsF site. From Escherichia coli (strain K12).
   5565..5667    +  promoter       cat promoter: promoter of the E. coli cat gene encoding chloramphenicol acetyltransferase
   5668..6324    +  CDS            cat: CAT_ECOLX - Experimental evidence at protein level: Swiss-Prot protein existence level 1. This enzyme is an effector of chloramphenicol resistance in bacteria. From Escherichia coli. This protein is used as a marker in many commonly used cloning vectors, such as pACYC184.
   6412..6429    -  promoter       tet promoter (fragment): E. coli promoter for tetracycline efflux protein gene
   6471..6534    +  CDS            lacI (fragment): lac repressor; lacI; The lac repressor binds to the lac operator to inhibit transcription in E. coli. This inhibition can be relieved by adding lactose or isopropyl-β-D-thiogalactopyranoside (IPTG).
   6547..6568    +  protein_bind   CAP binding site: CAP binding activates transcription in the presence of cAMP. E. coli catabolite activator protein
   6583..6613    +  promoter       lac promoter: promoter for the E. coli lac operon
   6617..6639    +  protein_bind   lac operator (fragment): The lac repressor binds to the lac operator to inhibit transcription in E. coli. This inhibition can be relieved by adding lactose or isopropyl-β-D-thiogalactopyranoside (IPTG). lac repressor encoded by lacI
   6704..6740    -  misc_feature   MCS (fragment): pUC18/19 multiple cloning site
   6743..6830    -  promoter       AmpR promoter (fragment): bla
   7098..7116    +  promoter       SP6 promoter: promoter for bacteriophage SP6 RNA polymerase
   7315..8031    +  CDS            Venus: Venus is a basic (constitutively fluorescent) yellow fluorescent protein published in 2002, derived from Aequorea victoria. It is reported to be a rapidly-maturing weak dimer with moderate acid sensitivity.
   8095..8319    +  CDS            UBIQ_CERCA: Experimental evidence at protein level: Swiss-Prot protein existence level 1. Ubiquitin exists either covalently attached to another protein, or free (unanchored). When covalently bound, it is conjugated to target proteins via an isopeptide bond either as a monomer (monoubiquitin), a polymer linked via different Lys residues of the ubiquitin (polyubiquitin chains) or a linear polymer linked via the initiator Met of the ubiquitin (linear polyubiquitin chains). Polyubiquitin chains, when attached to a target protein, have different functions depending on the Lys residue of the ubiquitin that is
   8320..18129   +  CDS            POLG_YEFV1: Experimental evidence at protein level: Swiss-Prot protein existence level 1. [RNA-directed RNA polymerase NS5]: Replicates the viral (+) and (-) RNA genome, and performs the capping of genomes in the cytoplasm (PubMed:19850911). NS5 methylates viral RNA cap at guanine N- 7 and ribose 2'-O positions (PubMed:19850911). Besides its role in RNA genome replication, also prevents the establishment of cellular antiviral state by blocking the interferon-alpha/beta (IFN-alpha/beta) signaling pathway (PubMed:25211074). IFN-I induces binding of NS5 to host IFN-activated transcription factor STAT2, preve
  18539..18637   +  ncRNA          Flavi CRE: Accession: RF00185 - Flavivirus 3' UTR cis-acting replication element (CRE)
  18639..18673   -  CDS            KanR (fragment): aminoglycoside phosphotransferase; aph(3')-Ia; confers resistance to kanamycin in bacteria or G418 (Geneticin®) in eukaryotes
  18858..19004   +  CDS            TRA2_ECOLX (fragment): Protein predicted: Swiss-Prot protein existence level 4. Required for transposition of transposon Tn903. From Escherichia coli.
  19020..19046   -  misc_feature   MCS (fragment): pUC18/19 multiple cloning site
  19049..19067   -  promoter       T7 promoter: promoter for bacteriophage T7 RNA polymerase
  19070..19226   +  CDS            lacZα (fragment): LacZα fragment of β-galactosidase; lacZ fragment
  19232..19331   -  misc_feature   bom (fragment): basis of mobility region from pBR322
  19385..19418   -  protein_bind   loxP: Cre-mediated recombination occurs in the 8-bp core sequence (GCATACAT). Cre recombinase
  19436..19834   +  misc_feature   cos: lambda cos site; allows packaging into phage lambda particles
  19848..19994   -  CDS            yuaZ (fragment): YUAZ_ECO57 - Protein predicted: Swiss-Prot protein existence level 4. From Escherichia coli O157:H7.
  20094..154     -  misc_feature   sopC (across the origin): sopC; centromere-like partitioning region of the bacterial F plasmid
>Addgene plasmid #179950 | YFVdelNS1-mVenus | addgene full sequence | sequence record 357475 | Addgene NGS Result
TGGTCCCAGACTAATAATCAGACCGACGATACGAGTGGGACCGTGGTCCCAGACTAATAATCAGACCGAC
GATACGAGTGGGACCGTGGTCCCAGTCTGATTATCAGACCGACGATACAAGTGGAACAGTGGGCCCAGAG
AGAATATTCAGGCCAGTTATGCTTTCTGGCCTGTAACAAAGGACATTAAGTAAAGACAGATAAACGTAGA
CTAAAACGTGGTCGCATCAGGGTGCTGGCTTTTCAAGTTCCTTAAGAATGGCCTCAATTTTCTCTATACA
CTCAGTTGGAACACGAGACCTGTCCAGGTTAAGCACCATTTTATCGCCCTTATACAATACTGTCGCTCCA
GGAGCAAACTGATGTCGTGAGCTTAAACTAGTTCTTGATGCAGATGACGTTTTAAGCACAGAAGTTAAAA
GAGTGATAACTTCTTCAGCTTCAAATATCACCCCAGCTTTTTTCTGCTCATGAAGGTTAGATGCCTGCTG
CTTAAGTAATTCCTCTTTATCTGTAAAGGCTTTTTGAAGTGCATCACCTGACCGGGCAGATAGTTCACCG
GGGTGAGAAAAAAGAGCAACAACTGATTTAGGCAATTTGGCGGTGTTGATACAGCGGGTAATAATCTTAC
GTGAAATATTTTCCGCATCAGCCAGCGCAGAAATATTTCCAGCAAATTCATTCTGCAATCGGCTTGCATA
ACGCTGACCACGTTCATAAGCACTTGTTGGGCGATAATCGTTACCCAATCTGGATAATGCAGCCATCTGC
TCATCATCCAGCTCGCCAACCAGAACACGATAATCACTTTCGGTAAGTGCAGCAGCTTTACGACGGCGAC
TCCCATCGGCAATTTCTATGACACCAGATACTCTTCGACCGAACGCCGGTGTCTGTTGACCAGTCAGTAG
AAAAGAAGGGATGAGATCATCCAGTGCGTCCTCAGTAAGCAGCTCCTGGTCACGTTCATTACCTGACCAT
ACCCGAGAGGTCTTCTCAACACTATCACCCCGGAGCACTTCAAGAGTAAACTTCACATCCCGACCACATA
CAGGCAAAGTAATGGCATTACCGCGAGCCATTACTCCTACGCGCGCAATTAACGAATCCACCATCGGGGC
AGCTGGTGTCGATAACGAAGTATCTTCAACCGGTTGAGTATTGAGCGTATGTTTTGGAATAACAGGCGCA
CGCTTCATTATCTAATCTCCCAGCGTGGTTTAATCAGACGATCGAAAATTTCATTGCAGACAGGTTCCCA
AATAGAAAGAGCATTTCTCCAGGCACCAGTTGAAGAGCGTTGATCAATGGCCTGTTCAAAAACAGTTCTC
ATCCGGATCTGACCTTTACCAACTTCATCCGTTTCACGTACAACATTTTTTAGAACCATGCTTCCCCAGG
CATCCCGAATTTGCTCCTCCATCCACGGGGACTGAGAGCCATTACTATTGCTGTATTTGGTAAGCAAAAT
ACGTACATCAGGCTCGAACCCTTTAAGATCAACGTTCTTGAGCAGATCACGAAGCATATCGAAAAACTGC
AGTGCGGAGGTGTAGTCAAACAACTCAGCAGGCGTGGGAACAATCAGCACATCAGCAGCACATACGACAT
TAATCGTGCCGATACCCAGGTTAGGCGCGCTGTCAATAACTATGACATCATAGTCATGAGCAACAGTTTC
AATGGCCAGTCGGAGCATCAGGTGTGGATCGGTGGGCAGTTTACCTTCATCAAATTTGCCCATTAACTCA
GTTTCAATACGGTGCAGAGCCAGACAGGAAGGAATAATGTCAAGCCCCGGCCAGCAAGTGGGCTTTATTG
CATAAGTGACATCGTCCTTTTCCCCAAGATAGAAAGGCAGGAGAGTGTCTTCTGCATGAATATGAAGATC
TGGTACCCATCCGTGATACATTGAGGCTGTTCCCTGGGGGTCGTTACCTTCCACGAGCAAAACACGTAGC
CCCTTCAGAGCCAGATCCTGAGCAAGATGAACAGAAACTGAGGTTTTGTAAACGCCACCTTTATGGGCAG
CAACCCCGATCACCGGTGGAAATACGTCTTCAGCACGTCGCAATCGCGTACCAAACACATCACGCATATG
ATTAATTTGTTCAATTGTATAACCAACACGTTGCTCAACCCGTCCTCGAATTTCCATATCCGGGTGCGGT
AGTCGCCCTGCTTTCTCGGCATCTCTGATAGCCTGAGAAGAAACCCCAACTAAATCCGCTGCTTCACCTA
TTCTCCAGCGCCGGGTTATTTTCCTCGCTTCCGGGCTGTCATCATTAAACTGTGCAATGGCGATAGCCTT
CGTCATTTCATGACCAGCGTTTATGCACTGGTTAAGTGTTTCCATGAGTTTCATTCTGAACATCCTTTAA
TCATTGCTTTGCGTTTTTTTATTAAATCTTGCAATTTACTGCAAAGCAACAACAAAATCGCAAAGTCATC
AAAAAACCGCAAAGTTGTTTAAAATAAGAGCAACACTACAAAAGGAGATAAGAAGAGCACATACCTCAGT
CACTTATTATCACTAGCGCTCGCCGCAGCCGTGTAACCGAGCATAGCGAGCGAACTGGCGAGGAAGCAAA
GAAGAACTGTTCTGTCAGATAGCTCTTACGCTCAGCGCAAGAAGAAATATCCACCGTGGGAAAAACTCCA
GGTAGAGGTACACACGCGGATAGCCAATTCAGAGTAATAAACTGTGATAATCAACCCTCATCAATGATGA
CGAACTAACCCCCGATATCAAGTCACATGACGAAGGGAAAGAGAAGGAAATCAACTGTGACAAACTGCCC
TCAAATTTGGCTTCCTTAAAAATTACAGTTCAAAAAGTATGAGAAAATCCATGCAGGCTGAAGGAAACAG
CAAAACTGTGACAAATTACCCTCAGTAGGTCAGAACAAATGTGACGAACCACCCTCAAATCTGTGACAGA
TAACCCTCAGACTATCCTGTCGTCATGGAAGTGATATCGCGGAAGGAAAATACGATATGAGTCGTCTGGC
GGCCTTTCTTTTTCTCAATGTATGAGAGGCGCATTGGAGTTCTGCTGTTGATCTCATTAACACAGACCTG
CAGGAAGCGGCGGCGGAAGTCAGGCATACGCTGGTAACTTTGAGGCAGCTGGTAACGCTCTATGATCCAG
TCGATTTTCAGAGAGACGATGCCTGAGCCATCCGGCTTACGATACTGACACAGGGATTCGTATAAACGCA
TGGCATACGGATTGGTGATTTCTTTTGTTTCACTAAGCCGAAACTGCGTAAACCGGTTCTGTAACCCGAT
AAAGAAGGGAATGAGATATGGGTTGATATGTACACTGTAAAGCCCTCTGGATGGACTGTGCGCACGTTTG
ATAAACCAAGGAAAAGATTCATAGCCTTTTTCATCGCCGGCATCCTCTTCAGGGCGATAAAAAACCACTT
CCTTCCCCGCGAAACTCTTCAATGCCTGCCGTATATCCTTACTGGCTTCCGCAGAGGTCAATCCGAATAT
TTCAGCATATTTAGCAACATGGATCTCGCAGATACCGTCATGTTCCTGTAGGGTGCCATCAGATTTTCTG
ATCTGGTCAACGAACAGATACAGCATACGTTTTTGATCCCGGGAGAGACTATATGCCGCCTCAGTGAGGT
CGTTTGACTGGACGATTCGCGGGCTATTTTTACGTTTCTTGTGATTGATAACCGCTGTTTCCGCCATGAC
AGATCCATGTGAAGTGTGACAAGTTTTTAGATTGTCACACTAAATAAAAAAGAGTCAATAAGCAGGGATA
ACTTTGTGAAAAAACAGCTTCTTCTGAGGGCAATTTGTCACAGGGTTAAGGGCAATTTGTCACAGACAGG
ACTGTCATTTGAGGGTGATTTGTCACACTGAAAGGGCAATTTGTCACAACACCTTCTCTAGAACCAGCAT
GGATAAAGGCCTACAAGGCGCTCTAAAAAAGAAGATCTAAAAACTATAAAAAAAATAATTATAAAAATAT
CCCCGTGGATAAGTGGATAACCCCAAGGGAAGTTTTTTCAGGCATCGTGTGTAAGCAGAATATATAAGTG
CTGTTCCCTGGTGCTTCCTCGCTCACTCGACCGGGAGGGTTCGAGAAGGGGGGGCACCCCCCTTCGGCGT
GCGCGGTCACGCGCACAGGGCGCAGCCCTGGTTAAAAACAAGGTTTATAAATATTGGTTTAAAAGCAGGT
TAAAAGACAGGTTAGCGGTGGCCGAAAAACGGGCGGAAACCCTTGCAAATGCTGGATTTTCTGCCTGTGG
ACAGCCCCTCAAATGTCAATAGGTGCGCCCCTCATCTGTCAGCACTCTGCCCCTCAAGTGTCAAGGATCG
CGCCCCTCATCTGTCAGTAGTCGCGCCCCTCAAGTGTCAATACCGCAGGGCACTTATCCCCAGGCTTGTC
CACATCATCTGTGGGAAACTCGCGTAAAATCAGGCGTTTTCGCCGATTTGCGAGGCTGGCCAGCTCCACG
TCGCCGGCCGAAATCGAGCCTGCCCCTCATCTGTCAACGCCGCGCCGGGTGAGTCGGCCCCTCAAGTGTC
AACGTCCGCCCCTCATCTGTCAGTGAGGGCCAAGTTTTCCGCGAGGTATCCACAACGCCGGCGGCCGGCC
GCGGTGTCTCGCACACGGCTTCGACGGCGTTTCTGGCGCGTTTGCAGGGCCATAGACGGCCGCCAGCCCA
GCGGCGAGGGCAACCAGCCGAGGGCTTCGCCCTGTCGCTCGACTGCGGCGAGCACTACTGGCTGTAAAAG
GACAGACCACATCATGGTTCTGTGTTCATTAGGTTGTTCTGTCCATTGCTGACATAATCCGCTCCACTTC
AACGTAACACCGCACGAAGATTTCTATTGTTCCTGAAGGCATATTCAAATCGTTTTCGTTACCGCTTGCA
GGCATCATGACAGAACACTACTTCCTATAAACGCTACACAGGCTCCTGAGATTAATAATGCGGATCTCTA
CGATAATGGGAGATTTTCCCGACTGTTTCGTTCGCTTCTCAGTGGATAACAGCCAGCTTCTCTGTTTAAC
AGACAAAAACAGCATATCCACTCAGTTCCACATTTCCATATAAAGGCCAAGGCATTTATTCTCAGGATAA
TTGTTTCAGCATCGCAACCGCATCAGACTCCGGCATCGCAAACTGCACCCGGTGCCGGGCAGCCACATCC
AGCGCAAAAACCTTCGTGTAGACTTCCGTTGAACTGATGGACTTATGTCCCATCAGGCTTTGCAGAACTT
TCAGCGGTATACCGGCATACAGCATGTGCATCGCATAGGAATGGCGGAACGTATGTGGTGTGACCGGAAC
AGAGAACGTCACACCGTCAGCAGCAGCGGCGGCAACCGCCTCCCCAATCCAGGTCCTGACCGTTCTGTCC
GTCACTTCCCAGATCCGCGCTTTCTCTGTCCTTCCTGTGCGACGGTTACGCCGCTCCATGAGCTTATCGC
GAATAAATACCTGTGACGGAAGATCACTTCGCAGAATAAATAAATCCTGGTGTCCCTGTTGATACCGGGA
AGCCCTGGGCCAACTTTTGGCGAAAATGAGACGTTGATCGGCACGTAAGAGGTTCCAACTTTCACCATAA
TGAAATAAGATCACTACCGGGCGTATTTTTTGAGTTATCGAGATTTTCAGGAGCTAAGGAAGCTAAAATG
GAGAAAAAAATCACTGGATATACCACCGTTGATATATCCCAATGGCATCGTAAAGAACATTTTGAGGCAT
TTCAGTCAGTTGCTCAATGTACCTATAACCAGACCGTTCAGCTGGATATTACGGCCTTTTTAAAGACCGT
AAAGAAAAATAAGCACAAGTTTTATCCGGCCTTTATTCACATTCTTGCCCGCCTGATGAATGCTCATCCG
GAATTTCGTATGGCAATGAAAGACGGTGAGCTGGTGATATGGGATAGTGTTCACCCTTGTTACACCGTTT
TCCATGAGCAAACTGAAACGTTTTCATCGCTCTGGAGTGAATACCACGACGATTTCCGGCAGTTTCTACA
CATATATTCGCAAGATGTGGCGTGTTACGGTGAAAACCTGGCCTATTTCCCTAAAGGGTTTATTGAGAAT
ATGTTTTTCGTCTCAGCCAATCCCTGGGTGAGTTTCACCAGTTTTGATTTAAACGTGGCCAATATGGACA
ACTTCTTCGCCCCCGTTTTCACCATGGGCAAATATTATACGCAAGGCGACAAGGTGCTGATGCCGCTGGC
GATTCAGGTTCATCATGCCGTTTGTGATGGCTTCCATGTCGGCAGAATGCTTAATGAATTACAACAGTAC
TGCGATGAGTGGCAGGGCGGGGCGTAATTTTTTTAAGGCAGTTATTGGTGCCCTTAAACGCCTGGTTGCT
ACGCCTGAATAAGTGATAATAAGCGGATGAATGGCAGAAATTCGATGATAAGCTGTCAAACATGAGAATT
GGTCGACGGCCCGGGCGGCCGCAAGGAGTTCGCGTTGGCCGATTCATTAATGCAGCTGGCACGACAGGTT
TCCCGACTGGAAAGCGGGCAGTGAGCGCAACGCAATTAATGTGAGTTAGCTCACTCATTAGGCACCCCAG
GCTTTACACTTTATGCTTCCGGCTCGTATGTTGTGTGGAATTGTGAGCGGATAACAATTTCACACAGGAA
ACAGCTATGACCATGATTACGCCAAGCTATTTAGGTGAGACTATAGAATACTCAAGCTTGCATGCCTGCA
GGTCGACTCTAGAGGATCCCACATTATTGAAGCATTTATCAGGGTTATTGTCTCATGAGCGGATACATAT
TTGAATGTATTTAGAAAAATAAACAAATAGGGGTTCCGCGCACATTTCCCCGAAAAGTGCCACCTGACGT
GTCGACGCGGCCGCTAGCGATGACCCTGCTGATTGGTTCGCTGACCATTTCCGGGTGCGGGACGGCGTTA
CCAGAAACTCAGAAGGTTCGTCCAACCAAACCGACTCTGACGGCAGTTTACGAGAGAGATGATAGGGTCT
GCTTCAGTAAGCCAGATGCTACACAATTAGGCTTGTACATATTGTCGTTAGAACGCGGCTACAATTAATA
CATAACCTTATGTATCATACACATACGATTTAGGTGACACTATAGAGTAAATCCTGTGTGCTAATTGAGG
TGCATTGGTCTGCAAATCGAGTTGCTAGGCAATAAACACATTTGGATTAATTTTAATCGTTCGTTGAGCG
ATTAGCAGAGAACTGACCAGAACATGTCTGGTCGTAAAGCTCAGGGAAAAACCCTGGGCGTCAATATGGT
ACGACGAGGAGTTCGCTCCTTGTCAAACGAGCTCATGGTGAGCAAGGGCGAGGAGCTGTTCACCGGGGTG
GTGCCCATCCTGGTCGAGCTGGACGGCGACGTAAACGGCCACAAGTTCAGCGTGTCCGGCGAGGGCGAGG
GCGATGCCACCTACGGCAAGCTGACCCTGAAGCTGATCTGCACCACCGGCAAGCTGCCCGTGCCCTGGCC
CACCCTCGTGACCACCCTGGGCTACGGCCTGCAGTGCTTCGCCCGCTACCCCGACCACATGAAGCAGCAC
GACTTCTTCAAGTCCGCCATGCCCGAAGGCTACGTCCAGGAGCGCACCATCTTCTTCAAGGACGACGGCA
ACTACAAGACCCGCGCCGAGGTGAAGTTCGAGGGCGACACCCTGGTGAACCGCATCGAGCTGAAGGGCAT
CGACTTCAAGGAGGACGGCAACATCCTGGGGCACAAGCTGGAGTACAACTACAACAGCCACAACGTCTAT
ATCACCGCCGACAAGCAGAAGAACGGCATCAAGGCCAACTTCAAGATCCGCCACAACATCGAGGACGGCG
GCGTGCAGCTCGCCGACCACTACCAGCAGAACACCCCCATCGGCGACGGCCCCGTGCTGCTGCCCGACAA
CCACTACCTGAGCTACCAGTCCGCCCTGAGCAAAGACCCCAACGAGAAGCGCGATCACATGGTCCTGCTG
GAGTTCGTGACCGCCGCCGGGATCACTCTCGGCATGGACGAGCTGTACAAGACCGGTAACTTTGACCTTC
TCAAGTTGGCCGGCGACGTCGAGTCCAACCCAGGGCCCCTGCAGCAAATTTTCGTGAAGACCCTGACGGG
CAAGACCATCACTCTTGAGGTCGAGCCCAGTGACACCATCGAGAATGTCAAGGCCAAGATCCAAGACAAG
GAAGGCATCCCACCTGACCAGCAGAGGCTGATATTCGCGGGCAAACAGCTGGAGGATGGCCGCACCCTGT
CCGACTACAACATCCAGAAAGAGTCCACCTTGCACCTGGTGCTGTGTCTCCGCGGTGGAATGTCCGGTCG
TAAAGCCCAGGGCAAAACCCTAGGCGTAAATATGGTCCGACGCGGAGTCCGCTCATTGTCGAACAAAATA
AAACAAAAAACAAAACAAATTGGAAACAGACCTGGACCTTCAAGAGGTGTTCAAGGATTTATCTTTTTCT
TTTTGTTCAACATTTTGACTGGAAAAAAGATCACAGCCCACCTAAAGAGGTTGTGGAAAATGCTGGACCC
AAGACAAGGCTTGGCTGTTCTAAGGAAAGTCAAGAGAGTGGTGGCCAGTTTGATGAGAGGATTGTCCTCA
AGGAAACGCCGTTCCCATGATGTTCTGACTGTGCAATTCCTAATTTTGGGAATGCTGTTGATGACGGGTG
GAGTGACCTTGGTGCGGAAAAACAGATGGTTGCTCCTAAATGTGACATCTGAGGACCTCGGGAAAACATT
CTCTGTGGGCACAGGCAACTGCACAACAAACATTTTGGAAGCCAAGTACTGGTGCCCAGACTCAATGGAA
TACAACTGTCCCAATCTCAGTCCAAGAGAGGAGCCAGATGACATTGATTGCTGGTGCTATGGGGTGGAAA
ACGTTAGAGTCGCATATGGTAAGTGTGACTCAGCAGGCAGGTCTAGGAGGTCAAGAAGGGCCATTGACTT
GCCTACGCATGAAAACCATGGTTTGAAGACCCGGCAAGAAAAATGGATGACTGGAAGAATGGGTGAAAGG
CAACTCCAAAAGATTGAGAGATGGTTCGTGAGGAACCCCTTTTTTGCAGTGACGGCTCTGACCATTGCCT
ACCTTGTGGGAAGCAACATGACGCAACGAGTCGTGATTGCCCTACTGGTCTTGGCTGTTGGTCCGGCCTA
CTCAGCTCACTGCATTGGAATTACTGACAGGGATTTCATTGAGGGGGTGCATGGAGGAACTTGGGTTTCA
GCTACCCTGGAGCAAGACAAGTGTGTCACTGTTATGGCCCCTGACAAGCCTTCATTGGACATCTCACTAG
AGACAGTAGCCATTGATAGACCTGCTGAGGTGAGGAAAGTGTGTTACAATGCAGTTCTCACTCATGTGAA
GATTAATGACAAGTGCCCCAGCACTGGAGAGGCCCACCTAGCCGAAGAGAACGAAGGGGACAATGCGTGC
AAGCGCACTTATTCTGATAGAGGCTGGGGCAATGGCTGTGGCCTATTTGGGAAAGGGAGCATTGTGGCAT
GCGCCAAATTCACTTGTGCCAAATCCATGAGTTTGTTTGAGGTTGATCAGACCAAAATTCAGTATGTCAT
CAGAGCACAATTGCATGTAGGGGCCAAGCAGGAAAATTGGAATACCGACATTAAGACTCTCAAGTTTGAT
GCCCTGTCAGGCTCCCAGGAAGTCGAGTTCATTGGGTATGGAAAAGCTACACTGGAATGCCAGGTGCAAA
CTGCGGTGGACTTTGGTAACAGTTACATCGCTGAGATGGAAACAGAGAGCTGGATAGTGGACAGACAGTG
GGCCCAGGACTTGACCCTGCCATGGCAGAGTGGAAGTGGCGGGGTGTGGAGAGAGATGCATCATCTTGTC
GAATTTGAACCTCCGCATGCCGCCACTATCAGAGTACTGGCCCTGGGAAACCAGGAAGGCTCCTTGAAAA
CAGCTCTTACTGGCGCAATGAGGGTTACAAAGGACACAAATGACAACAACCTTTACAAACTACATGGTGG
ACATGTTTCTTGCAGAGTGAAATTGTCAGCTTTGACACTCAAGGGGACATCCTACAAAATATGCACTGAC
AAAATGTTTTTTGTCAAGAACCCAACTGACACTGGCCATGGCACTGTTGTGATGCAGGTGAAAGTGTCAA
AAGGAGCCCCCTGCAGGATTCCAGTGATAGTAGCTGATGATCTTACAGCGGCAATCAATAAAGGCATTTT
GGTTACAGTTAACCCCATCGCCTCAACCAATGATGATGAAGTGCTGATTGAGGTGAACCCACCTTTTGGA
GACAGCTACATTATCGTTGGGAGAGGAGATTCACGTCTCACTTACCAGTGGCACAAAGAGGGAAGCTCAA
TAGGAAAGTTGTTCACTCAGACCATGAAAGGCGTGGAACGCCTGGCCGTCATGGGAGACACCGCCTGGGA
TTTCAGCTCCGCTGGAGGGTTCTTCACTTCGGTTGGGAAAGGAATTCATACGGTGTTTGGCTCTGCCTTT
CAGGGGCTATTTGGCGGCTTGAACTGGATAACAAAGGTCATCATGGGGGCGGTACTTATATGGGTTGGCA
TCAACACAAGAAACATGACAATGTCCATGAGCATGATCTTGGTAGGAGTGATCATGATGTTTTTGTCTCT
AGGAGTTGGGGCGGATCAAGGATGCGCCATCAACTTTGGCAAGAGAGAGCTCGGATCACGGTCCGGGACA
CGCGTGTACATGGACGCAGTCTTTGAATACACCATAGACTGCGATGGATCTATCTTGGGTGCAGCGGTGA
ACGGAAAAAAGAGTGCCCATGGCTCTCCAACATTTTGGATGGGAAGTCATGAAGTAAATGGGACATGGAT
GATCCACACCTTGGAGGCATTAGATTACAAGGAGTGTGAGTGGCCACTGACACATACGATTGGAACATCA
GTTGAAGAGAGTGAAATGTTCATGCCGAGATCAATCGGAGGCCCAGTTAGCTCTCACAATCATATCCCTG
GATACAAGGTTCAGACGAACGGACCTTGGATGCAGGTACCACTAGAAGTGAAGAGAGAAGCTTGCCCAGG
GACTAGCGTGATCATTGATGGCAACTGTGATGGACGGGGAAAATCAACCAGATCCACCACGGATAGCGGG
AAAGTTATTCCTGAATGGTGTTGCCGCTCCTGCACAATGCCGCCTGTGAGCTTCCATGGTAGTGATGGGT
GTTGGTATCCCATGGAAATTAGGCCAAGGAAAACGCATGAAAGCCATCTGGTGCGCTCCTGGGTTACAGC
TGGAGAAATACATGCTGTCCCTTTTGGTTTGGTGAGCATGATGATAGCAATGGAAGTGGTCCTAAGGAAA
AGACAGGGACCAAAGCAAATGTTGGTTGGAGGAGTAGTGCTCTTGGGAGCAATGCTGGTCGGGCAAGTAA
CTCTCCTTGATTTGCTGAAACTCACAGTGGCTGTGGGATTGCATTTCCATGAGATGAACAATGGAGGAGA
CGCCATGTATATGGCGTTGATTGCTGCCTTTTCAATCAGACCAGGGCTGCTCATCGGCTTTGGGCTCAGG
ACCCTATGGAGCCCTCGGGAACGCCTTGTGCTGACCCTAGGAGCAGCCATGGTGGAGATTGCCTTGGGTG
GCGTGATGGGCGGCCTGTGGAAGTATCTAAATGCAGTTTCTCTCTGCATCCTGACAATAAATGCTGTTGC
TTCTAGGAAAGCATCAAATACCATCTTGCCCCTCATGGCTCTGTTGACACCTGTCACTATGGCTGAGGTG
AGACTTGCCGCAATGTTCTTTTGTGCCATGGTTATCATAGGGGTCCTTCACCAGAATTTCAAGGACACCT
CCATGCAGAAGACTATACCTCTGGTGGCCCTCACACTCACATCTTACCTGGGCTTGACACAACCTTTTTT
GGGCCTGTGTGCATTTCTGGCAACCCGCATATTTGGGCGAAGGAGTATCCCAGTGAATGAGGCACTCGCA
GCAGCTGGTCTAGTGGGAGTGCTGGCAGGACTGGCTTTTCAGGAGATGGAGAACTTCCTTGGTCCGATTG
CAGTTGGAGGACTCCTGATGATGCTGGTTAGCGTGGCTGGGAGGGTGGATGGGCTAGAGCTCAAGAAGCT
TGGTGAAGTTTCATGGGAAGAGGAGGCGGAGATCAGCGGGAGTTCCGCCCGCTATGATGTGGCACTCAGT
GAACAAGGGGAGTTCAAGCTGCTTTCTGAAGAGAAAGTGCCATGGGACCAGGTTGTGATGACCTCGCTGG
CCTTGGTTGGGGCTGCCCTCCATCCATTTGCTCTTCTGCTGGTCCTTGCTGGGTGGCTGTTTCATGTCAG
GGGAGCGCGCAGAAGTGGTCACCGGAGAAGTGGGGATGTCTTGTGGGATATTCCCACTCCTAAGATCATC
GAGGAATGTGAACATCTGGAGGATGGGATTTATGGCATATTCCAGTCAACCTTCTTGGGGGCCTCCCAGC
GAGGAGTGGGAGTGGCACAGGGAGGGGTGTTCCACACAATGTGGCATGTCACAAGAGGAGCTTTCCTTGT
CAGGAATGGCAAGAAGTTGATTCCATCTTGGGCTTCAGTAAAGGAAGACCTTGTCGCCTATGGTGGCTCA
TGGAAGTTGGAAGGCAGATGGGATGGAGAGGAAGAGGTCCAGTTGATCGCGGCTGTTCCAGGAAAGAACG
TGGTCAACGTCCAGACAAAACCGAGCTTGTTCAAAGTGAGGAATGGGGGAGAAATCGGGGCTGTCGCTCT
TGACTATCCGAGTGGCACTTCAGGATCTCCTATTGTTAACAGGAACGGAGAGGTGATTGGGCTGTACGGC
AATGGCATCCTTGTCGGTGACAACTCCTTCGTGTCCGCCATATCCCAGACTGAGGTGAAGGAAGAAGGAA
AGGAGGAGCTCCAAGAGATCCCGACAATGCTAAAGAAAGGAATGACAACTGTCCTTGATTTTCATCCTGG
AGCTGGGAAGACAAGACGTTTCCTCCCACAGATCTTGGCCGAGTGCGCACGGAGACGCTTGCGCACTCTT
GTGTTGGCCCCCACCAGGGTTGTTCTTTCTGAAATGAAGGAGGCTTTTCACGGCCTGGACGTGAAATTCC
ACACACAGGCTTTTTCCGCTCACGGCAGCGGGAGAGAAGTCATTGATGCCATGTGCCATGCCACCCTAAC
TTACAGGATGTTGGAACCAACTAGGGTTGTTAACTGGGAAGTGATCATTATGGATGAAGCCCATTTTTTG
GATCCAGCTAGCATAGCCGCTAGAGGTTGGGCAGCGCACAGAGCTAGGGCAAATGAAAGTGCAACAATCT
TGATGACAGCCACACCGCCTGGGACTAGTGATGAATTTCCACATTCAAATGGTGAAATAGAAGATGTTCA
AACGGACATACCCAGTGAGCCCTGGAACACAGGGCATGACTGGATCCTGGCTGACAAAAGGCCCACGGCA
TGGTTCCTTCCATCCATCAGAGCTGCAAATGTCATGGCTGCCTCTTTGCGTAAGGCTGGAAAGAGTGTGG
TGGTCCTGAACAGGAAAACCTTTGAGAGAGAATACCCCACGATAAAGCAGAAGAAACCTGACTTTATATT
GGCCACTGACATAGCTGAAATGGGAGCCAACCTTTGCGTGGAGCGAGTGCTGGATTGCAGGACGGCTTTT
AAGCCTGTGCTTGTGGATGAAGGGAGGAAGGTGGCAATAAAAGGGCCACTTCGTATCTCCGCATCCTCTG
CTGCTCAAAGGAGGGGGCGCATTGGGAGAAATCCCAACAGAGATGGAGACTCATACTACTATTCTGAGCC
TACAAGTGAAAATAATGCCCACCACGTCTGCTGGTTGGAGGCCTCAATGCTCTTGGACAACATGGAGGTG
AGGGGTGGAATGGTCGCCCCACTCTATGGCGTTGAAGGAACTAAAACACCAGTTTCCCCTGGTGAAATGA
GACTGAGGGATGACCAGAGGAAAGTCTTCAGAGAACTAGTGAGGAATTGTGACCTGCCCGTTTGGCTTTC
GTGGCAAGTGGCCAAGGCTGGTTTGAAGACGAATGATCGTAAGTGGTGTTTTGAAGGCCCTGAGGAACAT
GAGATCTTGAATGACAGCGGTGAAACAGTGAAGTGCAGGGCTCCTGGAGGAGCAAAGAAGCCTCTGCGCC
CAAGGTGGTGTGATGAAAGGGTGTCATCTGACCAGAGTGCGCTGTCTGAATTTATTAAGTTTGCTGAAGG
TAGGAGGGGAGCTGCTGAAGTGCTAGTTGTGCTGAGTGAACTCCCTGATTTCCTGGCTAAAAAAGGTGGA
GAGGCAATGGATACCATCAGTGTGTTCCTCCACTCTGAGGAAGGCTCTAGGGCTTACCGCAATGCACTAT
CAATGATGCCTGAGGCAATGACAATAGTCATGCTGTTTATACTGGCTGGACTACTGACATCGGGAATGGT
CATCTTTTTCATGTCTCCCAAAGGCATCAGTAGAATGTCTATGGCGATGGGCACAATGGCCGGCTGTGGA
TATCTCATGTTCCTTGGAGGCGTCAAACCCACTCACATCTCCTATGTCATGCTCATATTCTTTGTCCTGA
TGGTGGTTGTGATCCCCGAGCCAGGGCAACAAAGGTCCATCCAAGACAACCAAGTGGCATACCTCATTAT
TGGCATCCTGACGCTGGTTTCAGCGGTGGCAGCCAACGAGCTAGGCATGCTGGAGAAAACCAAAGAGGAC
CTCTTTGGGAAGAAGAACTTAATTCCATCTAGTGCTTCACCCTGGAGTTGGCCGGATCTTGACCTGAAGC
CAGGAGCTGCCTGGACAGTGTACGTTGGCATTGTTACAATGCTCTCTCCAATGTTGCACCACTGGATCAA
AGTCGAATATGGCAACCTGTCTCTGTCTGGAATAGCCCAGTCAGCCTCAGTCCTTTCTTTCATGGACAAG
GGGATACCATTCATGAAGATGAATATCTCGGTCATAATGCTGCTGGTCAGTGGCTGGAATTCAATAACAG
TGATGCCTCTGCTCTGTGGCATAGGGTGCGCCATGCTCCACTGGTCTCTCATTTTACCTGGAATCAAAGC
GCAGCAGTCAAAGCTTGCACAGAGAAGGGTGTTCCATGGCGTTGCCAAGAACCCTGTGGTTGATGGGAAT
CCAACAGTTGACATTGAGGAAGCTCCTGAAATGCCTGCCCTTTATGAGAAGAAACTGGCTCTATATCTCC
TTCTTGCTCTCAGCCTAGCTTCTGTTGCCATGTGCAGAACGCCCTTTTCATTGGCTGAAGGCATTGTCCT
AGCATCAGCTGCCTTAGGGCCGCTCATAGAGGGAAACACCAGCCTTCTTTGGAATGGACCCATGGCTGTC
TCCATGACAGGAGTCATGAGGGGGAATCACTATGCTTTTGTGGGAGTCATGTACAATCTATGGAAGATGA
AAACTGGACGCCGGGGGAGCGCGAATGGAAAAACTTTGGGTGAAGTCTGGAAGAGGGAACTGAATCTGTT
GGACAAGCGACAGTTTGAGTTGTATAAAAGGACCGACATTGTGGAGGTGGATCGTGATACGGCACGCAGG
CATTTGGCCGAAGGGAAGGTGGACACCGGGGTGGCGGTCTCCAGGGGGACCGCAAAGTTAAGGTGGTTCC
ATGAGCGTGGCTATGTCAAGCTGGAAGGTAGGGTGATTGACCTGGGGTGTGGCCGCGGAGGCTGGTGTTA
CTACGCTGCTGCGCAAAAGGAAGTGAGTGGGGTCAAAGGATTTACTCTTGGAAGAGACGGCCATGAGAAA
CCCATGAATGTGCAAAGTCTGGGATGGAACATCATCACCTTCAAGGACAAAACTGATATCCACCGCCTAG
AACCAGTGAAATGTGACACCCTTTTGTGTGACATTGGAGAGTCATCATCGTCATCGGTCACAGAGGGGGA
AAGGACCGTGAGAGTTCTTGATACTGTAGAAAAATGGCTGGCTTGTGGGGTTGACAACTTCTGTGTGAAG
GTGTTAGCTCCATACATGCCAGATGTTCTTGAGAAACTGGAATTGCTCCAAAGGAGGTTTGGCGGAACAG
TGATCAGGAACCCTCTCTCCAGGAATTCCACTCATGAAATGTACTACGTGTCTGGAGCCCGCAGCAATGT
CACATTTACTGTGAACCAAACATCCCGCCTCCTGATGAGGAGAATGAGGCGTCCAACTGGAAAAGTGACC
CTGGAGGCTGACGTCATCCTCCCAATTGGGACACGCAGTGTTGAGACAGACAAGGGACCCCTGGACAAAG
AGGCCATAGAAGAAAGGGTTGAGAGGATAAAATCTGAGTACATGACCTCTTGGTTTTATGACAATGACAA
CCCCTACAGGACCTGGCACTACTGTGGCTCCTATGTCACAAAAACCTCAGGAAGTGCGGCGAGCATGGTA
AATGGTGTTATTAAAATTCTGACATATCCATGGGACAGGATAGAGGAGGTCACAAGAATGGCAATGACTG
ACACAACCCCTTTTGGACAGCAAAGAGTGTTTAAAGAAAAAGTTGACACCAGAGCAAAGGATCCACCAGC
GGGAACTAGGAAGATCATGAAAGTTGTCAACAGGTGGCTGTTCCGCCACCTGGCCAGAGAAAAGAACCCC
AGACTGTGCACAAAGGAAGAATTTATTGCAAAAGTCCGAAGTCATGCAGCCATTGGAGCTTACCTGGAAG
AACAAGAACAGTGGAAGACTGCCAATGAGGCTGTCCAAGACCCAAAGTTCTGGGAACTGGTGGATGAAGA
AAGGAAGCTGCACCAACAAGGCAGGTGTCGGACTTGTGTGTACAACATGATGGGGAAAAGAGAGAAGAAG
CTGTCAGAGTTTGGGAAAGCAAAGGGAAGCCGTGCCATATGGTATATGTGGCTGGGAGCGCGGTATCTTG
AGTTTGAGGCCCTGGGATTCCTGAATGAGGACCATTGGGCTTCCAGGGAAAACTCAGGAGGAGGAGTGGA
AGGCATTGGCTTACAATACCTAGGATATGTGATCAGAGACCTGGCTGCAATGGATGGTGGTGGATTCTAC
GCGGATGACACCGCTGGATGGGACACGCGCATCACAGAGGCAGACCTTGATGATGAACAGGAGATCTTGA
ACTACATGAGCCCACATCACAAAAAACTGGCACAAGCAGTGATGGAAATGACATACAAGAACAAAGTGGT
GAAAGTGTTGAGACCAGCCCCAGGAGGGAAAGCCTACATGGATGTCATAAGTCGACGAGACCAGAGAGGA
TCCGGGCAGGTAGTGACTTATGCTCTGAACACCATCACCAACTTGAAAGTCCAATTGATCAGAATGGCAG
AAGCAGAGATGGTGATACATCACCAACATGTTCAAGATTGTGATGAATCAGTTCTGACCAGGCTGGAGGC
ATGGCTCACTGAGCACGGATGTGACAGACTGAAGAGGATGGCGGTGAGTGGAGACGACTGTGTGGTCCGG
CCCATCGATGACAGGTTCGGCCTGGCCCTGTCCCATCTCAACGCCATGTCCAAGGTTAGAAAGGACATAT
CTGAATGGCAGCCATCAAAAGGGTGGAATGATTGGGAGAATGTGCCCTTCTGTTCCCACCACTTCCATGA
ACTACAGCTGAAGGATGGCAGGAGGATTGTGGTGCCTTGCCGAGAACAGGACGAGCTCATTGGGAGAGGA
AGGGTGTCTCCAGGAAACGGCTGGATGATCAAGGAAACAGCTTGCCTCAGCAAAGCCTATGCCAACATGT
GGTCACTGATGTATTTTCACAAAAGGGACATGAGGCTACTGTCATTGGCTGTTTCCTCAGCTGTTCCCAC
CTCATGGGTTCCACAAGGACGCACAACATGGTCGATTCATGGGAAAGGGGAGTGGATGACCACGGAAGAC
ATGCTTGAGGTGTGGAACAGAGTATGGATAACCAACAACCCACACATGCAGGACAAGACAATGGTGAAAA
AATGGAGAGATGTCCCTTATCTAACCAAGAGACAAGACAAGCTGTGCGGATCACTGATTGGAATGACCAA
TAGGGCCACCTGGGCCTCCCACATCCATTTAGTCATCCATCGTATCCGAACGCTGATTGGACAGGAGAAA
TACACTGACTACCTAACAGTCATGGACAGGTATTCTGTGGATGCTGACCTGCAACTGGGTGAGCTTATCT
GAAACACCATCTAACAGGAATAACCGGGATACAAACCACGGGTGGAGAACCGGACTCCCCACAACCTGAA
ACCGGGATATAAACCACGGCTGGAGAACCGGACTCCGCACTTAAAATGAAACAGAAACCGGGATAAAAAC
TACGGATGGAGAACCGGACTCCACACATTGAGACAGAAGAAGTTGTCAGCCCAGAACCCCACACGAGTTT
TGCCACTGCTAAGCTGTGAGGCAGTGCAGGCTGGGACAGCCGACCTCCAGGTTGCGAAAAACCTGGTTTC
TGGGACCTCCCACCCCAGAGTAAAAAGAACGGAGCCTCCGCTACCACCCTCCCACGTGGTGGTAGAAAGA
CGGGGTCTAGAGGTTAGAGGAGACCCTCCAGGGAACAAATAGTGGGACCATATTGACGCCAGGGAAAGAC
CGGAGTGGTTCTCTGCTTTTCCTCCAGAGGTCTGTGAGCACAGTTTGCTCAAGAATAAGCAGACCTTTGG
ATGACAAACACAAAACCACTCGAGCAAGACGTTTCCCGTTGAATATGGCTCATAACACCCCTTGTATTAC
TGTTTATGTAAGCAGACAGTTTTATTGTTCATGATGATATATTTTTATCTTGTGCAATGTAACATCAGAG
ATTTTGAGACACAACGTGGCTTTGTTGAATAAATCGAACTTTTGCTGAGTTGAAGGATCAGATCACGCAT
CTTCCCGACAACGCAGACCGTTCCGTGGCAAAGCAAAAGTTCAAAATCACCAACTGGTCCACCTACAACA
AAGCTCTCATCAACCGTGGCTCCCTCACTTTCTGGCTGGATGATGGGGCGATTCAGGCCTGGTATGAGTC
AGCAACACCTTCTTCACGAGGCAGACCTCAGCGCTAGCGGAGTGTAGTGGGATCCCCGGGTACCGAGCTC
GAATTCGCCCTATAGTGAGTCGTATTACAATTCACTGGCCGTCGTTTTACAACGTCGTGACTGGGAAAAC
CCTGGCGTTACCCAACTTAATCGCCTTGCAGCACATCCCCCTTTCGCCAGCTGGCGTAATAGCGAAGAGG
CCCGCACCGATCGCCCTTCCCAACAGTTGCGCAGCTGAATGGCGAATGGCGCCTGATGCGGTATTTTCTC
CTTACGCATCTGTGCGGTATTTCACACCGCATATGGTGCACTCTCAGTACAATCTGCTCTGATGCCGCAT
AGTTAAGCCAGCCCCGACACCCGCCAACACCCGCTGACGCGAACCCCTTGCGGCCGCATCGAATATAACT
TCGTATAATGTATGCTATACGAAGTTATTAGCGATGAGCTCGGACTTCCATTGTTCATTCCACGGACAAA
AACAGAGAAAGGAAACGACAGAGGCCAAAAAGCTCGCTTTCAGCACCTGTCGTTTCCTTTCTTTTCAGAG
GGTATTTTAAATAAAAACATTAAGTTATGACGAAGAAGAACGGAAACGCCTTAAACCGGAAAATTTTCAT
AAATAGCGAAAACCCGCGAGGTCGCCGCCCCGTAACCTGTCGGATCACCGGAAAGGACCCGTAAAGTGAT
AATGATTATCATCTACATATCACAACGTGCGTGGAGGCCATCAAACCACGTCAAATAATCAATTATGACG
CAGGTATCGTATTAATTGATCTGCATCAACTTAACGTAAAAGCAACTTCAGACAATACAAATCAGCGACA
CTGAATACGGGGCAACCTCATGTCCGAGCTCGCGAGCTCGTCGACAGCGACACACTTGCATCGGATGCAG
CCCGGTTAACGTGCCGGCACGGCCTGGGTAACCAGGTATTTTGTCCACATAACCGTGCGCAAAATGTTGT
GGATAAGCAGGACACAGCAGCAATCCACAGCAGGCATACAACCGCACACCGAGGTTACTCCGTTCTACAG
GTTACGACGACATGTCAATACTTGCCCTTGACAGGCATTGATGGAATCGTAGTCTCACGCTGATAGTCTG
ATCGACAATACAAGTGGGACCGTGGTCCCAGACCGATAATCAGACCGACAACACGAGTGGGATCGTGGTC
CCAGACTAATAATCAGACCGACGATACGAGTGGGACCGTGGTCCCAGACTAATAATCAGACCGACGATAC
GAGTGGGACCGTGGTTCCAGACTAATAATCAGACCGACGATACGAGTGGGACCGTGGTCCCAGACTAATA
ATCAGACCGACGATACGAGTGGGACCATGGTCCCAGACTAATAATCAGACCGACGATACGAGTGGGACCG
TGGTCCCAGTCTGATTATCAGACCGACGATACGAGTGGGACCG
